>Addgene plasmid #32304 | pENTR L5-GAL4-L2 | depositor full sequence | sequence record 36625 | pENTR L5-GAL4-L2 sequence 5207 bps
CTTTCCTGCGTTATCCCCTGATTCTGTGGATAACCGTATTACCGCCTTTGAGTGAGCTGATACCGCTCGC
CGCAGCCGAACGACCGAGCGCAGCGAGTCAGTGAGCGAGGAAGCGGAAGAGCGCCCAATACGCAAACCGC
CTCTCCCCGCGCGTTGGCCGATTCATTAATGCAGCTGGCACGACAGGTTTCCCGACTGGAAAGCGGGCAG
TGAGCGCAACGCAATTAATACGCGTACCGCTAGCCAGGAAGAGTTTGTAGAAACGCAAAAAGGCCATCCG
TCAGGATGGCCTTCTGCTTAGTTTGATGCCTGGCAGTTTATGGCGGGCGTCCTGCCCGCCACCCTCCGGG
CCGTTGCTTCACAACGTTCAAATCCGCTCCCGGCGGATTTGTCCTACTCAGGAGAGCGTTCACCGACAAA
CAACAGATAAAACGAAAGGCCCAGTCTTCCGACTGAGCCTTTCGTTTTATTTGATGCCTGGCAGTTCCCT
ACTCTCGCGTTAACGCTAGCATGGATGTTTTCCCAGTCACGACGTTGTAAAACGACGGCCAGTCTTAAGC
TCGGGCCCCAAATAATGATTTTATTTTGACTGATAGTGACCTGTTCGTTGCAACAAATTGATGAGCAATG
CTTTTTTATAATGCCAACTTTGTATACAAAAGTTGGCCAACATGAAGCTACTGTCTTCTATCGAACAAGC
ATGCGATATTTGCCGACTTAAAAAGCTCAAGTGCTCCAAAGAAAAACCGAAGTGCGCCAAGTGTCTGAAG
AACAACTGGGAGTGTCGCTACTCTCCCAAAACCAAAAGGTCTCCGCTGACTAGGGCACATCTGACAGAAG
TGGAATCAAGGCTAGAAAGACTGGAACAGCTATTTCTACTGATTTTTCCTCGAGAAGACCTTGACATGAT
TTTGAAAATGGATTCTTTACAGGATATAAAAGCATTGTTAACAGGATTATTTGTACAAGATAATGTGAAT
AAAGATGCCGTCACAGATAGATTGGCTTCAGTGGAGACTGATATGCCTCTAACATTGAGACAGCATAGAA
TAAGTGCGACATCATCATCGGAAGAGAGTAGTAACAAAGGTCAAAGACAGTTGACTGTATCGATTGACTC
GGCAGCTCATCATGATAACTCCACAATTCCGTTGGATTTTATGCCCAGGGATGCTCTTCATGGATTTGAT
TGGTCTGAAGAGGATGACATGTCGGATGGCTTGCCCTTCCTGAAAACGGACCCCAACAATAATGGGTTCT
TTGGCGACGGTTCTCTCTTATGTATTCTTCGATCTATTGGCTTTAAACCGGAAAATTACACGAACTCTAA
CGTTAACAGGCTCCCGACCATGATTACGGATAGATACACGTTGGCTTCTAGATCCACAACATCCCGTTTA
CTTCAAAGTTATCTCAATAATTTTCACCCCTACTGCCCTATCGTGCACTCACCGACGCTAATGATGTTGT
ATAATAACCAGATTGAAATCGCGTCGAAGGATCAATGGCAAATCCTTTTTAACTGCATATTAGCCATTGG
AGCCTGGTGTATAGAGGGGGAATCTACTGATATAGATGTTTTTTACTATCAAAATGCTAAATCTCATTTG
ACGAGCAAGGTCTTCGAGTCAGGTTCCATAATTTTGGTGACAGCCCTACATCTTCTGTCGCGATATACAC
AGTGGAGGCAGAAAACAAATACTAGCTATAATTTTCACAGCTTTTCCATAAGAATGGCCATATCATTGGG
CTTGAATAGGGACCTCCCCTCGTCCTTCAGTGATAGCAGCATTCTGGAACAAAGACGCCGAATTTGGTGG
TCTGTCTACTCTTGGGAGATCCAATTGTCCCTGCTTTATGGTCGATCCATCCAGCTTTCTCAGAATACAA
TCTCCTTCCCTTCTTCTGTCGACGATGTGCAGCGTACCACAACAGGTCCCACCATATATCATGGCATCAT
TGAAACAGCAAGGCTCTTACAAGTTTTCACAAAAATCTATGAACTAGACAAAACAGTAACTGCAGAAAAA
AGTCCTATATGTGCAAAAAAATGCTTGATGATTTGTAATGAGATTGAGGAGGTTTCGAGACAGGCACCAA
AGTTTTTACAAATGGATATTTCCACCACCGCTCTAACCAATTTGTTGAAGGAACACCCTTGGCTATCCTT
TACAAGATTCGAACTGAAGTGGAAACAGTTGTCTCTTATCATTTATGTATTAAGAGATTTTTTCACTAAT
TTTACCCAGAAAAAGTCACAACTAGAACAGGATCAAAATGATCATCAAAGTTATGAAGTTAAACGATGCT
CCATCATGTTAAGCGATGCAGCACAAAGAACTGTTATGTCTGTAAGTAGCTATATGGACAATCATAATGT
CACCCCATATTTTGCCTGGAATTGTTCTTATTACTTGTTCAATGCAGTCCTAGTACCCATAAAGACTCTA
CTCTCAAACTCAAAATCGAATGCTGAGAATAACGAGACCGCACAATTATTACAACAAATTAACACTGTTC
TGATGCTATTAAAAAAACTGGCCACTTTTAAAATCCAGACTTGTGAAAAATACATTCAAGTACTGGAAGA
GGTATGTGCGCCGTTTCTGTTATCACAGTGTGCAATCCCATTACCGCATATCAGTTATAACAATAGTAAT
GGTAGCGCCATTAAAAATATTGTCGGTTCTGCAACTATCGCCCAATACCCTACTCTTCCGGAGGAAAATG
TCAACAATATCAGTGTTAAATATGTTTCTCCTGGCTCAGTAGGGCCTTCACCTGTGCCATTGAAATCAGG
AGCAAGTTTCAGTGATCTAGTCAAGCTGTTATCTAACCGTCCACCCTCTCGTAACTCTCCAGTGACAATA
CCAAGAAGCACACCTTCGCATCGCTCAGTCACGCCTTTTCTAGGGCAACAGCAACAGCTGCAATCATTAG
TGCCACTGACCCCGTCTGCTTTGTTTGGTGGCGCCAATTTTAATCAAAGTGGGAATATTGCTGATAGCTC
ATTGTCCTTCACTTTCACTAACAGTAGCAACGGTCCGAACCTCATAACAACTCAAACAAATTCTCAAGCG
CTTTCACAACCAATTGCCTCCTCTAACGTTCATGATAACTTCATGAATAATGAAATCACGGCTAGTAAAA
TTGATGATGGTAATAATTCAAAACCACTGTCACCTGGTTGGACGGACCAAACTGCGTATAACGCGTTTGG
AATCACTACAGGGATGTTTAATACCACTACAATGGATGATGTATATAACTATCTATTCGATGATGAAGAT
ACCCCACCAAACCCAAAAAAAGAGTAATACCCAGCTTTCTTGTACAAAGTTGGCATTATAAGAAAGCATT
GCTTATCAATTTGTTGCAACGAACAGGTCACTATCAGTCAAAATAAAATCATTATTTGCCATCCAGCTGC
AGGGCGGCCGCGATATCCCCTATAGTGAGTCGTATTACATGGTCATAGCTGTTTCCTGGCAGCTCTGGCC
CGTGTCTCAAAATCTCTGATGTTACATTGCACAAGATAAAAATATATCATCATGAACAATAAAACTGTCT
GCTTACATAAACAGTAATACAAGGGGTGTTATGAGCCATATTCAACGGGAAACGTCGAGGCCGCGATTAA
ATTCCAACATGGATGCTGATTTATATGGGTATAAATGGGCTCGCGATAATGTCGGGCAATCAGGTGCGAC
AATCTATCGCTTGTATGGGAAGCCCGATGCGCCAGAGTTGTTTCTGAAACATGGCAAAGGTAGCGTTGCC
AATGATGTTACAGATGAGATGGTCAGACTAAACTGGCTGACGGAATTTATGCCTCTTCCGACCATCAAGC
ATTTTATCCGTACTCCTGATGATGCATGGTTACTCACCACTGCGATCCCCGGAAAAACAGCATTCCAGGT
ATTAGAAGAATATCCTGATTCAGGTGAAAATATTGTTGATGCGCTGGCAGTGTTCCTGCGCCGGTTGCAT
TCGATTCCTGTTTGTAATTGTCCTTTTAACAGCGATCGCGTATTTCGTCTCGCTCAGGCGCAATCACGAA
TGAATAACGGTTTGGTTGATGCGAGTGATTTTGATGACGAGCGTAATGGCTGGCCTGTTGAACAAGTCTG
GAAAGAAATGCATAAACTTTTGCCATTCTCACCGGATTCAGTCGTCACTCATGGTGATTTCTCACTTGAT
AACCTTATTTTTGACGAGGGGAAATTAATAGGTTGTATTGATGTTGGACGAGTCGGAATCGCAGACCGAT
ACCAGGATCTTGCCATCCTATGGAACTGCCTCGGTGAGTTTTCTCCTTCATTACAGAAACGGCTTTTTCA
AAAATATGGTATTGATAATCCTGATATGAATAAATTGCAGTTTCATTTGATGCTCGATGAGTTTTTCTAA
TCAGAATTGGTTAATTGGTTGTAACACTGGCAGAGCATTACGCTGACTTGACGGGACGGCGCAAGCTCAT
GACCAAAATCCCTTAACGTGAGTTACGCGTCGTTCCACTGAGCGTCAGACCCCGTAGAAAAGATCAAAGG
ATCTTCTTGAGATCCTTTTTTTCTGCGCGTAATCTGCTGCTTGCAAACAAAAAAACCACCGCTACCAGCG
GTGGTTTGTTTGCCGGATCAAGAGCTACCAACTCTTTTTCCGAAGGTAACTGGCTTCAGCAGAGCGCAGA
TACCAAATACTGTTCTTCTAGTGTAGCCGTAGTTAGGCCACCACTTCAAGAACTCTGTAGCACCGCCTAC
ATACCTCGCTCTGCTAATCCTGTTACCAGTGGCTGCTGCCAGTGGCGATAAGTCGTGTCTTACCGGGTTG
GACTCAAGACGATAGTTACCGGATAAGGCGCAGCGGTCGGGCTGAACGGGGGGTTCGTGCACACAGCCCA
GCTTGGAGCGAACGACCTACACCGAACTGAGATACCTACAGCGTGAGCTATGAGAAAGCGCCACGCTTCC
CGAAGGGAGAAAGGCGGACAGGTATCCGGTAAGCGGCAGGGTCGGAACAGGAGAGCGCACGAGGGAGCTT
CCAGGGGGAAACGCCTGGTATCTTTATAGTCCTGTCGGGTTTCGCCACCTCTGACTTGAGCGTCGATTTT
TGTGATGCTCGTCAGGGGGGCGGAGCCTATGGAAAAACGCCAGCAACGCGGCCTTTTTACGGTTCCTGGC
CTTTTGCTGGCCTTTTGCTCACATGTT
Features (pLannotate 1.2.2; 10 found; start..end, strand, type, name):
    121..213     +  CDS            lacI (fragment): lac repressor; lacI; The lac repressor binds to the lac operator to inhibit transcription in E. coli. This inhibition can be relieved by adding lactose or isopropyl-β-D-thiogalactopyranoside (IPTG).
    268..295     -  terminator     rrnB T2 terminator: transcription terminator T2 from the E. coli rrnB gene
    427..470     +  terminator     rrnB T1 terminator: Escherichia coli rrnB; transcription terminator T1 from the E. coli rrnB gene
    517..553     -  CDS            lacZα (fragment): LacZα fragment of β-galactosidase; lacZ fragment
    570..665     +  protein_bind   attL5: mutant version of attL; recombination site for the Gateway® LR reaction LR Clonase™
    672..3317    +  CDS            GAL4: GAL4 transcriptional activator; Saccharomyces cerevisiae GAL4
   3319..3418    -  protein_bind   attL2: mutant version of attL; recombination site for the Gateway® LR reaction LR Clonase™
   3449..3467    -  promoter       T7 promoter: promoter for bacteriophage T7 RNA polymerase
   3601..4410    +  CDS            KanR: aminoglycoside phosphotransferase; aph(3')-Ia; confers resistance to kanamycin in bacteria or G418 (Geneticin®) in eukaryotes
   4557..5145    +  rep_origin     ori: high-copy-number ColE1/pMB1/pBR322/pUC origin of replication
