[The description below was written by a language model from this plasmid's Addgene catalogue record and pLannotate feature annotations shown in this document.]
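Description:
pENTR L5-GAL4-L2 is a Gateway MultiSite entry clone built by recombining the Saccharomyces cerevisiae GAL4 coding sequence into the Invitrogen donor vector pDONR 221 P5-P2. The full plasmid is 5,207 bp. It is maintained in E. coli at high copy number from a ColE1/pUC-type origin and selected with kanamycin through an aminoglycoside phosphotransferase (KanR) gene. As is typical of pDONR-derived backbones, rrnB T1 and T2 transcription terminators lie upstream of the cloning region and insulate the insert from read-through transcription in bacteria. A T7 promoter sits just beyond the attL2 side. The short lacI and lacZα matches in the annotation are only small backbone fragments, not functional genes.

The payload is the complete open reading frame of the GAL4 transcriptional activator (about 2.65 kb), flanked by attL5 on the 5′ side and attL2 on the 3′ side. No eukaryotic promoter, tag or polyadenylation signal is annotated, so the plasmid is not an expression construct itself. It serves as a modular part: in a MultiSite LR Clonase reaction, the attL5 and attL2 sites direct GAL4 into the downstream position of a multi-fragment assembly. There it is joined to a partner entry clone whose compatible site pairs with attL5, for example one carrying an enhancer or promoter fragment, and both are inserted into a destination vector.

The clone belongs to a MultiSite Gateway cloning toolkit. Its evident purpose is rapid construction of GAL4 driver transgenes for binary GAL4/UAS expression systems, although the record does not name the destination vectors or the target organism.
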