Addgene plasmid #32304: pENTR L5-GAL4-L2
Depositing lab: Steve Stowers. Depositing organization: Montana State University. Publication: A Gateway MultiSite Recombination Cloning Toolkit. Petersen LK, Stowers RS. PLoS One. 2011;6(9):e24531. Epub 2011 Sep 9. 10.1371/journal.pone.0024531 PubMed 21931740.
Backbone
  Vector backbone: pDONR 221 P5-P2
  Backbone manufacturer: Invitrogen
  Backbone size w/o insert (bp): 2557
  Vector type: Gateway MultiSite entry clone
Growth in bacteria
  Bacterial resistance: Kanamycin, 50 μg/mL
  Growth temperature: 37°C
  Growth strain: DH10B
  Copy number: High Copy
Gene/Insert
  Gene/Insert name: GAL4
  Species: S. cerevisiae (budding yeast)
  Insert size (bp): 2650
  Entrez Gene: GAL4 (a.k.a. YPL248C, GAL81)
  Cloning method: Gateway Cloning
  Sequencing primers: 5′ M13F; 3′ M13R
Terms and licenses: Academic/Nonprofit Terms; Industry Terms: Not Available to Industry
Depositor comments: Please see http://www.everyvector.com/sequences/show_public/12863 for additional plasmid map.
How to cite: pENTR L5-GAL4-L2 was a gift from Steve Stowers (Addgene plasmid # 32304 ; http://n2t.net/addgene:32304 ; RRID:Addgene_32304)
