>Addgene plasmid #32304 | pENTR L5-GAL4-L2 | addgene partial sequence | sequence record 37570 | M13-F20 5'-TGTAAAACGACGGCCAGT-3'
GATTTTATTTTGACTGATAGTGACCTGTTCGTTGCAACAAATTGATGAGCAATGCTTTTTTATAATGCCA
ACTTTGTATACAAAAGTTGGCCAACATGAAGCTACTGTCTTCTATCGAACAAGCATGCGATATTTGCCGA
CTTAAAAAGCTCAAGTGCTCCAAAGAAAAACCGAAGTGCGCCAAGTGTCTGAAGAACAACTGGGAGTGTC
GCTACTCTCCCAAAACCAAAAGGTCTCCGCTGACTAGGGCACATCTGACAGAAGTGGAATCAAGGCTAGA
AAGACTGGAACAGCTATTTCTACTGATTTTTCCTCGAGAAGACCTTGACATGATTTTGAAAATGGATTCT
TTACAGGATATAAAAGCATTGTTAACAGGATTATTTGTACAAGATAATGTGAATAAAGATGCCGTCACAG
ATAGATTGGCTTCAGTGGAGACTGATATGCCTCTAACATTGAGACAGCATAGAATAAGTGCGACATCATC
ATCGGAAGAGAGTAGTAACAAAGGTCAAAGACAGTTGACTGTATCGATTGACTCGGCAGCTCATCATGAT
AACTCCACAATTCCGTTGGATTTTATGCCCAGGGATGCTCTTCATGGATTTGATTGGTCTGAAGAGGATG
ACATGTCGGATGGCTTGCCCTTCCTGAAAACGGACCCCAACAATAATGGGTTCTTTGGCGACGGTTCTCT
CTTATGTATTCTTCGATCTATTGGCTTTAAACCGGAAAATTACACGAACTCTAACGTTAACAGGCTCCCG
ACCATGATTACGGATAGATACACGTTGGCTTCTAGATCCACAACATCCCGTTTACTTCAAAGTTATCTCA
ATAATTTTCACCCCTACTGCCCTATCGTGCACTCACCGACGCTAATGATGTTGTATAATAACCAGATTGA
AATCGCGTCGAAGGATCAATGGCAAATCCTTTTTAA
